>Addgene plasmid #172599 | pCEP4-myc-PDGFRA-D842V+R914W_EGFP-PEST_reporter | depositor full sequence | sequence record 334920 | pCEP4-myc-PDGFRA-D842V+R914W_EGFP-PEST_reporter sequence 15506 bps
GCCGGCAAGGCCGGATCCAGACATGATAAGATACATTGATGAGTTTGGACAAACCACAACTAGAATGCAG
TGAAAAAAATGCTTTATTTGTGAAATTTGTGATGCTATTGCTTTATTTGTAACCATTATAAGCTGCAATA
AACAAGTTAACAACAACAATTGCATTCATTTTATGTTTCAGGTTCAGGGGGAGGTGGGGAGGTTTTTTAA
AGCAAGTAAAACCTCTACAAATGTGGTATGGCTGATTATGATCCGGCTGCCTCGCGCGTTTCGGTGATGA
CGGTGAAAACCTCTGACACATGCAGCTCCCGGAGACGGTCACAGCTTGTCTGTAAGCGGATGCCGGGAGC
AGACAAGCCCGTCAGGGCGCGTCAGCGGGTGTTGGCGGGTGTCGGGGCGCAGCCATGACCGGTCGACTCT
AGAGCCCCGCCGCCGGACGAACTAAACCTGACTACGGCATCTCTGCCCCTTCTTCGCTGGTACGAGGAGC
GCTTTTGTTTTGTATTCGGGGCAGTGCATGTAATCCCTTCAGTTGGTTGGTACAACTTGCCAACTGGGCC
CTGTTCCACATGTGACACGGGGGGGGACCAAACACAAAGGGGTTCTCTGACTGTAGTTGACATCCTTATA
AATGGATGTGCACATTTGCCAACACTGAGTGGCTTTCATCCTGGAGCAGACTTTGCATGCTGTGGACTGC
AACACAACATTGCCTTTATGTGTAACTCTTGGCTGAAGCTCTTACACCAATGCTGGGGGACATGTACCTC
CCAGGGGCCCAGGAAGACTACGGGAGGCTACACCAACGTCAATCAGAGGGGCCTGTGTAGCTACCGATAA
GCGGACCCTCAAGAGGGCATTAGCAATAGTGTTTATAAGGCCCCCTTGTTAACCCTAAACGGGTAGCATA
TGCTTCCCGGGTAGTAGTATATACTATCCAGACTAACCCTAATTCAATAGCATATGTTACCCAACGGGAA
GCATATGCTATCGAATTAGGGTTAGTAAAAGGGTCCTAAGGAACAGCGATATCTCCCACCCCATGAGCTG
TCACGGTTTTATTTACATGGGGTCAGGATTCCACGAGGGTAGTGAACCATTTTAGTCACAAGGGCAGTGG
CTGAAGATCAAGGAGCGGGCAGTGAACTCTCCTGAATCTTCGCCTGCTTCTTCATTCTCCTTCGTTTAGC
TAATAGAATAACTGCTGAGTTGTGAACAGTAAGGTGTATGTGAGGTGCTCGAAAACAAGGTTTCAGGTGA
CGCCCCCAGAATAAAATTTGGACGGGGGGTTCAGTGGTGGCATTGTGCTATGACACCAATATAACCCTCA
CAAACCCCTTGGGCAATAAATACTAGTGTAGGAATGAAACATTCTGAATATCTTTAACAATAGAAATCCA
TGGGGTGGGGACAAGCCGTAAAGACTGGATGTCCATCTCACACGAATTTATGGCTATGGGCAACACATAA
TCCTAGTGCAATATGATACTGGGGTTATTAAGATGTGTCCCAGGCAGGGACCAAGACAGGTGAACCATGT
TGTTACACTCTATTTGTAACAAGGGGAAAGAGAGTGGACGCCGACAGCAGCGGACTCCACTGGTTGTCTC
TAACACCCCCGAAAATTAAACGGGGCTCCACGCCAATGGGGCCCATAAACAAAGACAAGTGGCCACTCTT
TTTTTTGAAATTGTGGAGTGGGGGCACGCGTCAGCCCCCACACGCCGCCCTGCGGTTTTGGACTGTAAAA
TAAGGGTGTAATAACTTGGCTGATTGTAACCCCGCTAACCACTGCGGTCAAACCACTTGCCCACAAAACC
ACTAATGGCACCCCGGGGAATACCTGCATAAGTAGGTGGGCGGGCCAAGATAGGGGCGCGATTGCTGCGA
TCTGGAGGACAAATTACACACACTTGCGCCTGAGCGCCAAGCACAGGGTTGTTGGTCCTCATATTCACGA
GGTCGCTGAGAGCACGGTGGGCTAATGTTGCCATGGGTAGCATATACTACCCAAATATCTGGATAGCATA
TGCTATCCTAATCTATATCTGGGTAGCATAGGCTATCCTAATCTATATCTGGGTAGCATATGCTATCCTA
ATCTATATCTGGGTAGTATATGCTATCCTAATTTATATCTGGGTAGCATAGGCTATCCTAATCTATATCT
GGGTAGCATATGCTATCCTAATCTATATCTGGGTAGTATATGCTATCCTAATCTGTATCCGGGTAGCATA
TGCTATCCTAATAGAGATTAGGGTAGTATATGCTATCCTAATTTATATCTGGGTAGCATATACTACCCAA
ATATCTGGATAGCATATGCTATCCTAATCTATATCTGGGTAGCATATGCTATCCTAATCTATATCTGGGT
AGCATAGGCTATCCTAATCTATATCTGGGTAGCATATGCTATCCTAATCTATATCTGGGTAGTATATGCT
ATCCTAATTTATATCTGGGTAGCATAGGCTATCCTAATCTATATCTGGGTAGCATATGCTATCCTAATCT
ATATCTGGGTAGTATATGCTATCCTAATCTGTATCCGGGTAGCATATGCTATCCTCATGCATATACAGTC
AGCATATGATACCCAGTAGTAGAGTGGGAGTGCTATCCTTTGCATATGCCGCCACCTCCCAAGGGGGCGT
GAATTTTCGCTGCTTGTCCTTTTCCTGCATGCTGGTTGCTCCCATTCTTAGGTGAATTTAAGGAGGCCAG
GCTAAAGCCGTCGCATGTCTGATTGCTCACCAGGTAAATGTCGCTAATGTTTTCCAACGCGAGAAGGTGT
TGAGCGCGGAGCTGAGTGACGTGACAACATGGGTATGCCCAATTGCCCCATGTTGGGAGGACGAAAATGG
TGACAAGACAGATGGCCAGAAATACACCAACAGCACGCATGATGTCTACTGGGGATTTATTCTTTAGTGC
GGGGGAATACACGGCTTTTAATACGATTGAGGGCGTCTCCTAACAAGTTACATCACTCCTGCCCTTCCTC
ACCCTCATCTCCATCACCTCCTTCATCTCCGTCATCTCCGTCATCACCCTCCGCGGCAGCCCCTTCCACC
ATAGGTGGAAACCAGGGAGGCAAATCTACTCCATCGTCAAAGCTGCACACAGTCACCCTGATATTGCAGG
TAGGAGCGGGCTTTGTCATAACAAGGTCCTTAATCGCATCCTTCAAAACCTCAGCAAATATATGAGTTTG
TAAAAAGACCATGAAATAACAGACAATGGACTCCCTTAGCGGGCCAGGTTGTGGGCCGGGTCCAGGGGCC
ATTCCAAAGGGGAGACGACTCAATGGTGTAAGACGACATTGTGGAATAGCAAGGGCAGTTCCTCGCCTTA
GGTTGTAAAGGGAGGTCTTACTACCTCCATATACGAACACACCGGCGACCCAAGTTCCTTCGTCGGTAGT
CCTTTCTACGTGACTCCTAGCCAGGAGAGCTCTTAAACCTTCTGCAATGTTCTCAAATTTCGGGTTGGAA
CCTCCTTGACCACGATGCTTTCCAAACCACCCTCCTTTTTTGCGCCTGCCTCCATCACCCTGACCCCGGG
GTCCAGTGCTTGGGCCTTCTCCTGGGTCATCTGCGGGGCCCTGCTCTATCGCTCCCGGGGGCACGTCAGG
CTCACCATCTGGGCCACCTTCTTGGTGGTATTCAAAATAATCGGCTTCCCCTACAGGGTGGAAAAATGGC
CTTCTACCTGGAGGGGGCCTGCGCGGTGGAGACCCGGATGATGATGACTGACTACTGGGACTCCTGGGCC
TCTTTTCTCCACGTCCACGACCTCTCCCCCTGGCTCTTTCACGACTTCCCCCCCTGGCTCTTTCACGTCC
TCTACCCCGGCGGCCTCCACTACCTCCTCGACCCCGGCCTCCACTACCTCCTCGACCCCGGCCTCCACTG
CCTCCTCGACCCCGGCCTCCACCTCCTGCTCCTGCCCCTCCTGCTCCTGCCCCTCCTCCTGCTCCTGCCC
CTCCTGCCCCTCCTGCTCCTGCCCCTCCTGCCCCTCCTGCTCCTGCCCCTCCTGCCCCTCCTGCTCCTGC
CCCTCCTGCCCCTCCTCCTGCTCCTGCCCCTCCTGCCCCTCCTCCTGCTCCTGCCCCTCCTGCCCCTCCT
GCTCCTGCCCCTCCTGCCCCTCCTGCTCCTGCCCCTCCTGCCCCTCCTGCTCCTGCCCCTCCTGCTCCTG
CCCCTCCTGCTCCTGCCCCTCCTGCTCCTGCCCCTCCTGCCCCTCCTGCCCCTCCTCCTGCTCCTGCCCC
TCCTGCTCCTGCCCCTCCTGCCCCTCCTGCCCCTCCTGCTCCTGCCCCTCCTCCTGCTCCTGCCCCTCCT
GCCCCTCCTGCCCCTCCTCCTGCTCCTGCCCCTCCTGCCCCTCCTCCTGCTCCTGCCCCTCCTCCTGCTC
CTGCCCCTCCTGCCCCTCCTGCCCCTCCTCCTGCTCCTGCCCCTCCTGCCCCTCCTCCTGCTCCTGCCCC
TCCTCCTGCTCCTGCCCCTCCTGCCCCTCCTGCCCCTCCTCCTGCTCCTGCCCCTCCTCCTGCTCCTGCC
CCTCCTGCCCCTCCTGCCCCTCCTGCCCCTCCTCCTGCTCCTGCCCCTCCTCCTGCTCCTGCCCCTCCTG
CTCCTGCCCCTCCCGCTCCTGCTCCTGCTCCTGTTCCACCGTGGGTCCCTTTGCAGCCAATGCAACTTGG
ACGTTTTTGGGGTCTCCGGACACCATCTCTATGTCTTGGCCCTGATCCTGAGCCGCCCGGGGCTCCTGGT
CTTCCGCCTCCTCGTCCTCGTCCTCTTCCCCGTCCTCGTCCATGGTTATCACCCCCTCTTCTTTGAGGTC
CACTGCCGCCGGAGCCTTCTGGTCCAGATGTGTCTCCCTTCTCTCCTAGGCCATTTCCAGGTCCTGTACC
TGGCCCCTCGTCAGACATGATTCACACTAAAAGAGATCAATAGACATCTTTATTAGACGACGCTCAGTGA
ATACAGGGAGTGCAGACTCCTGCCCCCTCCAACAGCCCCCCCACCCTCATCCCCTTCATGGTCGCTGTCA
GACAGATCCAGGTCTGAAAATTCCCCATCCTCCGAACCATCCTCGTCCTCATCACCAATTACTCGCAGCC
CGGAAAACTCCCGCTGAACATCCTCAAGATTTGCGTCCTGAGCCTCAAGCCAGGCCTCAAATTCCTCGTC
CCCCTTTTTGCTGGACGGTAGGGATGGGGATTCTCGGGACCCCTCCTCTTCCTCTTCAAGGTCACCAGAC
AGAGATGCTACTGGGGCAACGGAAGAAAAGCTGGGTGCGGCCTGTGAGGATCAGCTTATCGATGATAAGC
TGTCAAACATGAGAATTCTTGAAGACGAAAGGGCCTCGTGATACGCCTATTTTTATAGGTTAATGTCATG
ATAATAATGGTTTCTTAGACGTCAGGTGGCACTTTTCGGGGAAATGTGCGCGGAACCCCTATTTGTTTAT
TTTTCTAAATACATTCAAATATGTATCCGCTCATGAGACAATAACCCTGATAAATGCTTCAATAATATTG
AAAAAGGAAGAGTATGAGTATTCAACATTTCCGTGTCGCCCTTATTCCCTTTTTTGCGGCATTTTGCCTT
CCTGTTTTTGCTCACCCAGAAACGCTGGTGAAAGTAAAAGATGCTGAAGATCAGTTGGGTGCACGAGTGG
GTTACATCGAACTGGATCTCAACAGCGGTAAGATCCTTGAGAGTTTTCGCCCCGAAGAACGTTTTCCAAT
GATGAGCACTTTTAAAGTTCTGCTATGTGGCGCGGTATTATCCCGTGTTGACGCCGGGCAAGAGCAACTC
GGTCGCCGCATACACTATTCTCAGAATGACTTGGTTGAGTACTCACCAGTCACAGAAAAGCATCTTACGG
ATGGCATGACAGTAAGAGAATTATGCAGTGCTGCCATAACCATGAGTGATAACACTGCGGCCAACTTACT
TCTGACAACGATCGGAGGACCGAAGGAGCTAACCGCTTTTTTGCACAACATGGGGGATCATGTAACTCGC
CTTGATCGTTGGGAACCGGAGCTGAATGAAGCCATACCAAACGACGAGCGTGACACCACGATGCCTGCAG
CAATGGCAACAACGTTGCGCAAACTATTAACTGGCGAACTACTTACTCTAGCTTCCCGGCAACAATTAAT
AGACTGGATGGAGGCGGATAAAGTTGCAGGACCACTTCTGCGCTCGGCCCTTCCGGCTGGCTGGTTTATT
GCTGATAAATCTGGAGCCGGTGAGCGTGGGTCTCGCGGTATCATTGCAGCACTGGGGCCAGATGGTAAGC
CCTCCCGTATCGTAGTTATCTACACGACGGGGAGTCAGGCAACTATGGATGAACGAAATAGACAGATCGC
TGAGATAGGTGCCTCACTGATTAAGCATTGGTAACTGTCAGACCAAGTTTACTCATATATACTTTAGATT
GATTTAAAACTTCATTTTTAATTTAAAAGGATCTAGGTGAAGATCCTTTTTGATAATCTCATGACCAAAA
TCCCTTAACGTGAGTTTTCGTTCCACTGAGCGTCAGACCCCGTAGAAAAGATCAAAGGATCTTCTTGAGA
TCCTTTTTTTCTGCGCGTAATCTGCTGCTTGCAAACAAAAAAACCACCGCTACCAGCGGTGGTTTGTTTG
CCGGATCAAGAGCTACCAACTCTTTTTCCGAAGGTAACTGGCTTCAGCAGAGCGCAGATACCAAATACTG
TCCTTCTAGTGTAGCCGTAGTTAGGCCACCACTTCAAGAACTCTGTAGCACCGCCTACATACCTCGCTCT
GCTAATCCTGTTACCAGTGGCTGCTGCCAGTGGCGATAAGTCGTGTCTTACCGGGTTGGACTCAAGACGA
TAGTTACCGGATAAGGCGCAGCGGTCGGGCTGAACGGGGGGTTCGTGCACACAGCCCAGCTTGGAGCGAA
CGACCTACACCGAACTGAGATACCTACAGCGTGAGCTATGAGAAAGCGCCACGCTTCCCGAAGGGAGAAA
GGCGGACAGGTATCCGGTAAGCGGCAGGGTCGGAACAGGAGAGCGCACGAGGGAGCTTCCAGGGGGAAAC
GCCTGGTATCTTTATAGTCCTGTCGGGTTTCGCCACCTCTGACTTGAGCGTCGATTTTTGTGATGCTCGT
CAGGGGGGCGGAGCCTATGGAAAAACGCCAGCAACGCGGCCTTTTTACGGTTCCTGGCCTTTTGCTGCGC
CGCGTGCGGCTGCTGGAGATGGCGGACGCGATGGATATGTTCTGCCAAGGGTTGGTTTGCGCATTCACAG
TTCTCCGCAAGAATTGATTGGCTCCAATTCTTGGAGTGGTGAATCCGTTAGCGAGGTGCCGCCGGCTTCC
ATTCAGGTCGAGGTGGCCCGGCTCCATGCACCGCGACGCAACGCGGGGAGGCAGACAAGGTATAGGGCGG
CGCCTACAATCCATGCCAACCCGTTCCATGTGCTCGCCGAGGCGGCATAAATCGCCGTGACGATCAGCGG
TCCAGTGATCGAAGTTAGGCTGGTAAGAGCCGCGAGCGATCCTTGAAGCTGTCCCTGATGGTCGTCATCT
ACCTGCCTGGACAGCATGGCCTGCAACGCGGGCATCCCGATGCCGCCGGAAGCGAGAAGAATCATAATGG
GGAAGGCCATCCAGCCTCGCGTCGCAAGGATCTTGCCGCTATTGAGATCCAGTTCGATATAGCCCACTCT
TGCACCCAGTTGATCTTCAGCATCTTTTACTTTCACCAGCGTTTCGGGGTGTGCAAAAACAGGCAAGCAA
AATGCCGCAAAGAAGGGAATGAGTGCGACACGAAAATGTTGGATGCTCATACTCGTCCTTTTTCAATATT
ATTGAAGCATTTATCAGGGTTACTAGTACGTCTCTCAAGGATAAGTAAGTAATATTAAGGTACGGGAGGT
ATTGGACAGGCCGCAATAAAATATCTTTATTTTCATTACATCTGTGTGTTGGTTTTTTGTGTGAATCGAT
AGTACTAACATACGCTCTCCATCAAAACAAAACGAAACAAAACAAACTAGCAAAATAGGCTGTCCCCAGT
GCAAGTGCAGGTGCCAGAACATTTCTCTGGCCTAACTGGCCGGTACCTGAGCTCACTAGCAGGATGTCCA
TATTAGGACATCTAGGATGTCCATATTAGGACATCTAGGATGTCCATATTAGGACATCTAGGATGTCCAT
ATTAGGACATCTAGGATGTCCATATTAGGACATCTAGATCTGGCCTCGGCGGCCAAGCTTAGACACTAGA
GGGTATATAATGGAAGCTCGACTTCCAGCTTGGCAATCCGGTACTGTTGGTAAAGCCACCGGCGCGCCAT
GGTGAGCAAGGGCGAGGAGCTGTTCACCGGGGTGGTGCCCATCCTGGTCGAGCTGGACGGCGACGTAAAC
GGCCACAAGTTCAGCGTGTCCGGCGAGGGCGAGGGCGATGCCACCTACGGCAAGCTGACCCTGAAGTTCA
TCTGCACCACCGGCAAGCTGCCCGTGCCCTGGCCCACCCTCGTGACCACCCTGACCTACGGCGTGCAGTG
CTTCAGCCGCTACCCCGACCACATGAAGCAGCACGACTTCTTCAAGTCCGCCATGCCCGAAGGCTACGTC
CAGGAGCGCACCATCTTCTTCAAGGACGACGGCAACTACAAGACCCGCGCCGAGGTGAAGTTCGAGGGCG
ACACCCTGGTGAACCGCATCGAGCTGAAGGGCATCGACTTCAAGGAGGACGGCAACATCCTGGGGCACAA
GCTGGAGTACAACTACAACAGCCACAACGTCTATATCATGGCCGACAAGCAGAAGAACGGCATCAAGGTG
AACTTCAAGATCCGCCACAACATCGAGGACGGCAGCGTGCAGCTCGCCGACCACTACCAGCAGAACACCC
CCATCGGCGACGGCCCCGTGCTGCTGCCCGACAACCACTACCTGAGCACCCAGTCCGCCCTGAGCAAAGA
CCCCAACGAGAAGCGCGATCACATGGTCCTGCTGGAGTTCGTGACCGCCGCCGGGATCACTCTCGGCATG
GACGAGCTGTACAAGAGTCATGGTTTTCCCCCGGAAGTCGAAGAGCAGGACGACGGGACGCTGCCAATGT
CATGCGCACAAGAGTCTGGTATGGATCGCCACCCGGCTGCGTGTGCCAGCGCGAGAATCAATGTATAATG
AGGCGCGCCCTAAGGCCGCGACTCTAGAGTCGGGGCGGCCGGCCGCTTCGAGCAGACATGATAAGATACA
TTGATGAGTTTGGACAAACCACAACTAGAATGCAGTGAAAAAAATGCTTTATTTGTGAAATTTGTGATGC
TATTGCTTTATTTGTAACCATTATAAGCTGCAATAAACAAGTTAACAACAACAATTGCATTCATTTTATG
TTTCAGGTTCAGGGGGAGGTGTGGGAGGTTTTTTAAAGCAAGTAAAACCTCTACAAATGTGGTAAAATCG
ATAAGCGAACGCCAGCAAGACGTAGCCCAGCGCGTCGGCCGCCATGCCCTGCTTCATCCCCGTGGCCCGT
TGCTCGCGTTTGCTGGCGGTGTCCCCGGAAGAAATATATTTGCATGTCTTTAGTTCTATGATGACACAAA
CCCCGCCCAGCGTCTTGTCATTGGCGAATTCGAACACGCAGATGCAGTCGGGGCGGCGCGGTCCCAGGTC
CACTTCGCATATTAAGGTGACGCGTGTGGCCTCGAACACCGAGCGACCCTGCAGCGACCCGCTTAACAGC
GTCAACAGCGTGCCGCAGATCCCGGGCAATGAGATATGAAAAAGCCTGAACTCACCGCGACGTCTGTCGA
GAAGTTTCTGATCGAAAAGTTCGACAGCGTCTCCGACCTGATGCAGCTCTCGGAGGGCGAAGAATCTCGT
GCTTTCAGCTTCGATGTAGGAGGGCGTGGATATGTCCTGCGGGTAAATAGCTGCGCCGATGGTTTCTACA
AAGATCGTTATGTTTATCGGCACTTTGCATCGGCCGCGCTCCCGATTCCGGAAGTGCTTGACATTGGGGA
ATTCAGCGAGAGCCTGACCTATTGCATCTCCCGCCGTGCACAGGGTGTCACGTTGCAAGACCTGCCTGAA
ACCGAACTGCCCGCTGTTCTGCAGCCGGTCGCGGAGGCCATGGATGCGATCGCTGCGGCCGATCTTAGCC
AGACGAGCGGGTTCGGCCCATTCGGACCGCAAGGAATCGGTCAATACACTACATGGCGTGATTTCATATG
CGCGATTGCTGATCCCCATGTGTATCACTGGCAAACTGTGATGGACGACACCGTCAGTGCGTCCGTCGCG
CAGGCTCTCGATGAGCTGATGCTTTGGGCCGAGGACTGCCCCGAAGTCCGGCACCTCGTGCACGCGGATT
TCGGCTCCAACAATGTCCTGACGGACAATGGCCGCATAACAGCGGTCATTGACTGGAGCGAGGCGATGTT
CGGGGATTCCCAATACGAGGTCGCCAACATCTTCTTCTGGAGGCCGTGGTTGGCTTGTATGGAGCAGCAG
ACGCGCTACTTCGAGCGGAGGCATCCGGAGCTTGCAGGATCGCCGCGGCTCCGGGCGTATATGCTCCGCA
TTGGTCTTGACCAACTCTATCAGAGCTTGGTTGACGGCAATTTCGATGATGCAGCTTGGGCGCAGGGTCG
ATGCGACGCAATCGTCCGATCCGGAGCCGGGACTGTCGGGCGTACACAAATCGCCCGCAGAAGCGCGGCC
GTCTGGACCGATGGCTGTGTAGAAGTACTCGCCGATAGTGGAAACCGACGCCCCAGCACTCGTCCGAGGG
CAAAGGAATAGGGGAGATGGGGGAGGCTAACTGAAACACGGAAGGAGACAATACCGGAAGGAACCCGCGC
TATGACGGCAATAAAAAGACAGAATAAAACGCACGGGTGTTGGGTCGTTTGTTCATAAACGCGGGGTTCG
GTCCCAGGGCTGGCACTCTGTCGATACCCCACCGAGACCCCATTGGGGCCAATACGCCCGCGTTTCTTCC
TTTTCCCCACCCCACCCCCCAAGTTCGGGTGAAGGCCCAGGGCTCGCAGCCAACGTCGGGGCGGCAGGCC
CTGCCATAGCCACTGGCCCCGTGGGTTAGGGACGGGGTCCCCCATGGGGAATGGTTTATGGTTCGTGGGG
GTTATTATTTTGGGCGTTGCGTGGGGTCTGGTCCACGACTGGACTGAGCAGACAGACCCATGGTTTTTGG
ATGGCCTGGGCATGGACCGCATGTACTGGCGCGACACGAACACCGGGCGTCTGTGGCTGCCAAACACCCC
CGACCCCCAAAAACCACCGCGCGGATTTCTGGCGTGCCAAGCTAGTCGACCAATTCTCATGTTTGACAGC
TTATCATCGCAGATCCGGGCAACGTTGTTGCATTGCTGCAGGCGCAGAACTGGTAGGTATGGAAGATCTA
TACATTGAATCAATATTGGCAATTAGCCATATTAGTCATTGGTTATATAGCATAAATCAATATTGGCTAT
TGGCCATTGCATACGTTGTATCTATATCATAATATGTACATTTATATTGGCTCATGTCCAATATGACCGC
CATGTTGACATTGATTATTGACTAGTTATTAATAGTAATCAATTACGGGGTCATTAGTTCATAGCCCATA
TATGGAGTTCCGCGTTACATAACTTACGGTAAATGGCCCGCCTGGCTGACCGCCCAACGACCCCCGCCCA
TTGACGTCAATAATGACGTATGTTCCCATAGTAACGCCAATAGGGACTTTCCATTGACGTCAATGGGTGG
AGTATTTACGGTAAACTGCCCACTTGGCAGTACATCAAGTGTATCATATGCCAAGTCCGCCCCCTATTGA
CGTCAATGACGGTAAATGGCCCGCCTGGCATTATGCCCAGTACATGACCTTACGGGACTTTCCTACTTGG
CAGTACATCTACGTATTAGTCATCGCTATTACCATGGTGATGCGGTTTTGGCAGTACACCAATGGGCGTG
GATAGCGGTTTGACTCACGGGGATTTCCAAGTCTCCACCCCATTGACGTCAATGGGAGTTTGTTTTGGCA
CCAAAATCAACGGGACTTTCCAAAATGTCGTAATAACCCCGCCCCGTTGACGCAAATGGGCGGTAGGCGT
GTACGGTGGGAGGTCTATATAAGCAGAGCTCGTTTAGTGAACCGTCAGATCTCTAGAAGCTGGGTACCAG
CTGCTAGCGCCACCATGAAGACCATCATCGCCCTGAGCTACATCTTCTGCCTGGTGTTCGCCGAGCAGAA
ATTGATCAGCGAGGAGGACCTGGGCAGCCCTGGAGGCGCCTCTGGCCAGCTTTCATTACCCTCTATCCTT
CCAAATGAAAATGAAAAGGTTGTGCAGCTGAATTCATCCTTTTCTCTGAGATGCTTTGGGGAGAGTGAAG
TGAGCTGGCAGTACCCCATGTCTGAAGAAGAGAGCTCCGATGTGGAAATCAGAAATGAAGAAAACAACAG
CGGCCTTTTTGTGACGGTCTTGGAAGTGAGCAGTGCCTCGGCGGCCCACACAGGGTTGTACACTTGCTAT
TACAACCACACTCAGACAGAAGAGAATGAGCTTGAAGGCAGGCACATTTACATCTATGTGCCAGACCCAG
ATGTAGCCTTTGTACCTCTAGGAATGACGGATTATTTAGTCATCGTGGAGGATGATGATTCTGCCATTAT
ACCTTGTCGCACAACTGATCCCGAGACTCCTGTAACCTTACACAACAGTGAGGGGGTGGTACCTGCCTCC
TATGACAGCAGACAGGGCTTTAATGGGACCTTCACTGTAGGGCCCTATATCTGTGAGGCCACCGTCAAAG
GAAAGAAGTTCCAGACCATCCCATTTAATGTTTATGCTTTAAAAGCAACATCAGAGCTGGATCTAGAAAT
GGAAGCTCTTAAAACCGTGTATAAGTCAGGGGAAACGATTGTGGTCACCTGTGCTGTTTTTAACAATGAG
GTGGTTGACCTTCAATGGACTTACCCTGGAGAAGTGAAAGGCAAAGGCATCACAATGCTGGAAGAAATCA
AAGTCCCATCCATCAAATTGGTGTACACTTTGACGGTCCCCGAGGCCACGGTGAAAGACAGTGGAGATTA
CGAATGTGCTGCCCGCCAGGCTACCAGGGAGGTCAAAGAAATGAAGAAAGTCACTATTTCTGTCCATGAG
AAAGGTTTCATTGAAATCAAACCCACCTTCAGCCAGTTGGAAGCTGTCAACCTGCATGAAGTCAAACATT
TTGTTGTAGAGGTGCGGGCCTACCCACCTCCCAGGATATCCTGGCTGAAAAACAATCTGACTCTGATTGA
AAATCTCACTGAGATCACCACTGATGTGGAAAAGATTCAGGAAATAAGGTATCGAAGCAAATTAAAGCTG
ATCCGTGCTAAGGAAGAAGACAGTGGCCATTATACTATTGTAGCTCAAAATGAAGATGCTGTGAAGAGCT
ATACTTTTGAACTGTTAACTCAAGTTCCTTCATCCATTCTGGACTTGGTCGATGATCACCATGGCTCAAC
TGGGGGACAGACCGTACGGTGCACAGCTGAAGGCACGCCGCTTCCTGATATTGAGTGGATGATATGCAAA
GATATTAAGAAATGTAATAATGAAACTTCCTGGACTATTTTGGCCAACAATGTCTCAAACATCATCACGG
AGATCCACTCCCGAGACAGGAGTACCGTGGAGGGCCGTGTGACTTTCGCCAAAGTGGAGGAGACCATCGC
CGTGCGATGCCTGGCTAAGAATCTCCTTGGAGCTGAGAACCGAGAGCTGAAGCTGGTGGCTCCCACCCTG
CGTTCTGAACTCACGGTGGCTGCTGCAGTCCTGGTGCTGTTGGTGATTGTGATCATCTCACTTATTGTCC
TGGTTGTCATTTGGAAACAGAAACCGAGGTATGAAATTCGCTGGAGGGTCATTGAATCAATCAGCCCGGA
TGGACATGAATATATTTATGTGGACCCGATGCAGCTGCCTTATGACTCAAGATGGGAGTTTCCAAGAGAT
GGACTAGTGCTTGGTCGGGTCTTGGGGTCTGGAGCGTTTGGGAAGGTGGTTGAAGGAACAGCCTATGGAT
TAAGCCGGTCCCAACCTGTCATGAAAGTTGCAGTGAAGATGCTAAAACCCACGGCCAGATCCAGTGAAAA
ACAAGCTCTCATGTCTGAACTGAAGATAATGACTCACCTGGGGCCACATTTGAACATTGTAAACTTGCTG
GGAGCCTGCACCAAGTCAGGCCCCATTTACATCATCACAGAGTATTGCTTCTATGGAGATTTGGTCAACT
ATTTGCATAAGAATAGGGATAGCTTCCTGAGCCACCACCCAGAGAAGCCAAAGAAAGAGCTGGATATCTT
TGGATTGAACCCTGCTGATGAAAGCACACGGAGCTATGTTATTTTATCTTTTGAAAACAATGGTGACTAC
ATGGACATGAAGCAGGCTGATACTACACAGTATGTCCCCATGCTAGAAAGGAAAGAGGTTTCTAAATATT
CCGACATCCAGAGATCACTCTATGATCGTCCAGCCTCATATAAGAAGAAATCTATGTTAGACTCAGAAGT
CAAAAACCTCCTTTCAGATGATAACTCAGAAGGCCTTACTTTATTGGATTTGTTGAGCTTCACCTATCAA
GTTGCCCGAGGAATGGAGTTTTTGGCTTCAAAAAATTGTGTCCACCGTGATCTGGCTGCTCGCAACGTCC
TCCTGGCACAAGGAAAAATTGTGAAGATCTGTGACTTTGGCCTGGCCAGAGTCATCATGCATGATTCGAA
CTATGTGTCGAAAGGCAGTACCTTTCTGCCCGTGAAGTGGATGGCTCCTGAGAGCATCTTTGACAACCTC
TACACCACACTGAGTGATGTCTGGTCTTATGGCATTCTGCTCTGGGAGATCTTTTCCCTTGGTGGCACCC
CTTACCCCGGCATGATGGTGGATTCTACTTTCTACAATAAGATCAAGAGTGGGTACTGGATGGCCAAGCC
TGACCACGCTACCAGTGAAGTCTACGAGATCATGGTGAAATGCTGGAACAGTGAGCCGGAGAAGAGACCC
TCCTTTTACCACCTGAGTGAGATTGTGGAGAATCTGCTGCCTGGACAATATAAAAAGAGTTATGAAAAAA
TTCACCTGGACTTCCTGAAGAGTGACCATCCTGCTGTGGCACGCATGCGTGTGGACTCAGACAATGCATA
CATTGGTGTCACCTACAAAAACGAGGAAGACAAGCTGAAGGACTGGGAGGGTGGTCTGGATGAGCAGAGA
CTGAGCGCTGACAGTGGCTACATCATTCCTCTGCCTGACATTGACCCTGTCCCTGAGGAGGAGGACCTGG
GCAAGAGGAACAGACACAGCTCGCAGACCTCTGAAGAGAGTGCCATTGAGACGGGTTCCAGCAGTTCCAC
CTTCATCAAGAGAGAGGACGAGACCATTGAAGACATCGACATGATGGACGACATCGGCATAGACTCTTCA
GACCTGGTGGAAGACAGCTTCCTGTAATGACTCGAG
Features (pLannotate 1.2.2; 29 found; start..end, strand, type, name):
     14..148     -  polyA_signal   SV40 poly(A) signal: SV40 polyadenylation signal
    171..253     -  CDS            large T antigen (fragment): large T antigen from SV40 (simian virus 40)
    256..296     +  CDS            rop (fragment): Rop protein, which maintains plasmids at low copy number; rop
    898..2687    -  rep_origin     oriP: Epstein-Barr virus oriP replication origin (Yates et al., 2000)
   2692..2910    -  CDS            gL (fragment): GL_EBVB9 - Experimental evidence at protein level: Swiss-Prot protein existence level 1. The heterodimer glycoprotein H-glycoprotein L is required for the fusion of viral and plasma membranes leading to virus entry into the host cell. Acts as a functional inhibitor of gH and maintains gH in an inhibited form. Upon binding to host integrins, gL dissociates from gH leading to activation of the viral fusion glycoproteins gB and gH. Fusion of EBV with B-lymphocytes requires the additional receptor- binding protein gp42, which forms a complex with gH/gL. The heterodimer gH/gL targets also host EPHA
   2993..4918    -  CDS            EBNA1: Epstein-Barr nuclear antigen 1, also known as EBNA-1 crucial for latent viral infection, and for episomal amplification of vectors containing the oriP origin (Okita et al., 2013)
   4956..5300    -  CDS            BRRF2_EBVB9 (fragment): Protein inferred from homology: Swiss-Prot protein existence level 3. From Epstein-Barr virus (strain B95-8) (HHV-4) (Human herpesvirus 4).
   5303..5326    -  promoter       tet promoter (fragment): E. coli promoter for tetracycline efflux protein gene
   5439..5543    +  promoter       AmpR promoter: bla
   5544..6404    +  CDS            AmpR: β-lactamase; bla; confers resistance to ampicillin, carbenicillin, and related antibiotics
   6575..7163    +  rep_origin     ori: high-copy-number ColE1/pMB1/pBR322/pUC origin of replication
   7353..7655    -  CDS            TcR (fragment): tetracycline efflux protein; tet; confers resistance to tetracycline
   7655..7820    -  CDS            AmpR (fragment): β-lactamase confers resistance to ampicillin, carbenicillin, and related antibiotics
   7821..7862    -  promoter       AmpR promoter (fragment): bla
   7925..7973    +  polyA_signal   poly(A) signal: synthetic polyadenylation signal
   7987..8078    +  misc_feature   pause site: RNA polymerase II transcriptional pause signal from the human α2 globin gene
   8257..8288    +  promoter       minP: minimal TATA-box promoter with low basal activity
   8329..9045    +  CDS            EGFP: EGFP is a basic (constitutively fluorescent) green fluorescent protein published in 1996, derived from Aequorea victoria. It is reported to be a rapidly-maturing weak dimer with moderate acid sensitivity.
   9043..9165    +  CDS            Odc1 (fragment): DCOR_MOUSE - Also known as Odc. Experimental evidence at protein level: Swiss-Prot protein existence level 1. Catalyzes the first and rate-limiting step of polyamine biosynthesis that converts ornithine into putrescine, which is the precursor for the polyamines, spermidine and spermine. Polyamines are essential for cell proliferation and are implicated in cellular processes, ranging from DNA replication to apoptosis. From Mus musculus (Mouse).
   9232..9353    -  polyA_signal   SV40 poly(A) signal: SV40 polyadenylation signal
   9376..9444    -  CDS            large T antigen (fragment): large T antigen from SV40 (simian virus 40)
   9455..9498    -  CDS            TcR (fragment): tetracycline efflux protein; tet; confers resistance to tetracycline
   9581..9726    +  promoter       HSV TK promoter: herpes simplex virus thymidine kinase promoter
   9766..10791   +  CDS            HygR: aminoglycoside phosphotransferase from E. coli; aph(4)-Ia; confers resistance to hygromycin
  10856..10904   +  polyA_signal   HSV TK poly(A) signal: herpes simplex virus thymidine kinase polyadenylation signal (Cole and Stacy, 1985)
  11104..11328   +  CDS            gH (fragment): GH_HHV11 - Experimental evidence at protein level: Swiss-Prot protein existence level 1. The heterodimer glycoprotein H-glycoprotein L is required for the fusion of viral and plasma membranes leading to virus entry into the host cell. Following initial binding to host receptor, membrane fusion is mediated by the fusion machinery composed of gB and the heterodimer gH/gL. May also be involved in the fusion between the virion envelope and the outer nuclear membrane during virion morphogenesis. From Human herpesvirus 1 (strain 17) (HHV-1) (Human herpes simplex virus 1).
  11557..11936   +  enhancer       CMV enhancer: human cytomegalovirus immediate early enhancer
  11938..12137   +  promoter       CMV promoter: human cytomegalovirus (CMV) immediate early promoter
  12297..15494   +  CDS            PDGFRA: PGFRA_HUMAN - Also known as PDGFR2, RHEPDGFRA. Experimental evidence at protein level: Swiss-Prot protein existence level 1. Tyrosine-protein kinase that acts as a cell-surface receptor for PDGFA, PDGFB and PDGFC and plays an essential role in the regulation of embryonic development, cell proliferation, survival and chemotaxis. Depending on the context, promotes or inhibits cell proliferation and cell migration. Plays an important role in the differentiation of bone marrow-derived mesenchymal stem cells. Required for normal skeleton development and cephalic closure during embryonic development
