>Addgene plasmid #172599 | pCEP4-myc-PDGFRA-D842V+R914W_EGFP-PEST_reporter | addgene full sequence | sequence record 338914 | Addgene NGS Result
GACATTGATTATTGACTAGTTATTAATAGTAATCAATTACGGGGTCATTAGTTCATAGCCCATATATGGA
GTTCCGCGTTACATAACTTACGGTAAATGGCCCGCCTGGCTGACCGCCCAACGACCCCCGCCCATTGACG
TCAATAATGACGTATGTTCCCATAGTAACGCCAATAGGGACTTTCCATTGACGTCAATGGGTGGAGTATT
TACGGTAAACTGCCCACTTGGCAGTACATCAAGTGTATCATATGCCAAGTCCGCCCCCTATTGACGTCAA
TGACGGTAAATGGCCCGCCTGGCATTATGCCCAGTACATGACCTTACGGGACTTTCCTACTTGGCAGTAC
ATCTACGTATTAGTCATCGCTATTACCATGGTGATGCGGTTTTGGCAGTACACCAATGGGCGTGGATAGC
GGTTTGACTCACGGGGATTTCCAAGTCTCCACCCCATTGACGTCAATGGGAGTTTGTTTTGGCACCAAAA
TCAACGGGACTTTCCAAAATGTCGTAATAACCCCGCCCCGTTGACGCAAATGGGCGGTAGGCGTGTACGG
TGGGAGGTCTATATAAGCAGAGCTCGTTTAGTGAACCGTCAGATCTCTAGAAGCTGGGTACCAGCTGCTA
GCGCCACCATGAAGACCATCATCGCCCTGAGCTACATCTTCTGCCTGGTGTTCGCCGAGCAGAAATTGAT
CAGCGAGGAGGACCTGGGCAGCCCTGGAGGCGCCTCTGGCCAGCTTTCATTACCCTCTATCCTTCCAAAT
GAAAATGAAAAGGTTGTGCAGCTGAATTCATCCTTTTCTCTGAGATGCTTTGGGGAGAGTGAAGTGAGCT
GGCAGTACCCCATGTCTGAAGAAGAGAGCTCCGATGTGGAAATCAGAAATGAAGAAAACAACAGCGGCCT
TTTTGTGACGGTCTTGGAAGTGAGCAGTGCCTCGGCGGCCCACACAGGGTTGTACACTTGCTATTACAAC
CACACTCAGACAGAAGAGAATGAGCTTGAAGGCAGGCACATTTACATCTATGTGCCAGACCCAGATGTAG
CCTTTGTACCTCTAGGAATGACGGATTATTTAGTCATCGTGGAGGATGATGATTCTGCCATTATACCTTG
TCGCACAACTGATCCCGAGACTCCTGTAACCTTACACAACAGTGAGGGGGTGGTACCTGCCTCCTATGAC
AGCAGACAGGGCTTTAATGGGACCTTCACTGTAGGGCCCTATATCTGTGAGGCCACCGTCAAAGGAAAGA
AGTTCCAGACCATCCCATTTAATGTTTATGCTTTAAAAGCAACATCAGAGCTGGATCTAGAAATGGAAGC
TCTTAAAACCGTGTATAAGTCAGGGGAAACGATTGTGGTCACCTGTGCTGTTTTTAACAATGAGGTGGTT
GACCTTCAATGGACTTACCCTGGAGAAGTGAAAGGCAAAGGCATCACAATGCTGGAAGAAATCAAAGTCC
CATCCATCAAATTGGTGTACACTTTGACGGTCCCCGAGGCCACGGTGAAAGACAGTGGAGATTACGAATG
TGCTGCCCGCCAGGCTACCAGGGAGGTCAAAGAAATGAAGAAAGTCACTATTTCTGTCCATGAGAAAGGT
TTCATTGAAATCAAACCCACCTTCAGCCAGTTGGAAGCTGTCAACCTGCATGAAGTCAAACATTTTGTTG
TAGAGGTGCGGGCCTACCCACCTCCCAGGATATCCTGGCTGAAAAACAATCTGACTCTGATTGAAAATCT
CACTGAGATCACCACTGATGTGGAAAAGATTCAGGAAATAAGGTATCGAAGCAAATTAAAGCTGATCCGT
GCTAAGGAAGAAGACAGTGGCCATTATACTATTGTAGCTCAAAATGAAGATGCTGTGAAGAGCTATACTT
TTGAACTGTTAACTCAAGTTCCTTCATCCATTCTGGACTTGGTCGATGATCACCATGGCTCAACTGGGGG
ACAGACCGTACGGTGCACAGCTGAAGGCACGCCGCTTCCTGATATTGAGTGGATGATATGCAAAGATATT
AAGAAATGTAATAATGAAACTTCCTGGACTATTTTGGCCAACAATGTCTCAAACATCATCACGGAGATCC
ACTCCCGAGACAGGAGTACCGTGGAGGGCCGTGTGACTTTCGCCAAAGTGGAGGAGACCATCGCCGTGCG
ATGCCTGGCTAAGAATCTCCTTGGAGCTGAGAACCGAGAGCTGAAGCTGGTGGCTCCCACCCTGCGTTCT
GAACTCACGGTGGCTGCTGCAGTCCTGGTGCTGTTGGTGATTGTGATCATCTCACTTATTGTCCTGGTTG
TCATTTGGAAACAGAAACCGAGGTATGAAATTCGCTGGAGGGTCATTGAATCAATCAGCCCGGATGGACA
TGAATATATTTATGTGGACCCGATGCAGCTGCCTTATGACTCAAGATGGGAGTTTCCAAGAGATGGACTA
GTGCTTGGTCGGGTCTTGGGGTCTGGAGCGTTTGGGAAGGTGGTTGAAGGAACAGCCTATGGATTAAGCC
GGTCCCAACCTGTCATGAAAGTTGCAGTGAAGATGCTAAAACCCACGGCCAGATCCAGTGAAAAACAAGC
TCTCATGTCTGAACTGAAGATAATGACTCACCTGGGGCCACATTTGAACATTGTAAACTTGCTGGGAGCC
TGCACCAAGTCAGGCCCCATTTACATCATCACAGAGTATTGCTTCTATGGAGATTTGGTCAACTATTTGC
ATAAGAATAGGGATAGCTTCCTGAGCCACCACCCAGAGAAGCCAAAGAAAGAGCTGGATATCTTTGGATT
GAACCCTGCTGATGAAAGCACACGGAGCTATGTTATTTTATCTTTTGAAAACAATGGTGACTACATGGAC
ATGAAGCAGGCTGATACTACACAGTATGTCCCCATGCTAGAAAGGAAAGAGGTTTCTAAATATTCCGACA
TCCAGAGATCACTCTATGATCGTCCAGCCTCATATAAGAAGAAATCTATGTTAGACTCAGAAGTCAAAAA
CCTCCTTTCAGATGATAACTCAGAAGGCCTTACTTTATTGGATTTGTTGAGCTTCACCTATCAAGTTGCC
CGAGGAATGGAGTTTTTGGCTTCAAAAAATTGTGTCCACCGTGATCTGGCTGCTCGCAACGTCCTCCTGG
CACAAGGAAAAATTGTGAAGATCTGTGACTTTGGCCTGGCCAGAGTCATCATGCATGATTCGAACTATGT
GTCGAAAGGCAGTACCTTTCTGCCCGTGAAGTGGATGGCTCCTGAGAGCATCTTTGACAACCTCTACACC
ACACTGAGTGATGTCTGGTCTTATGGCATTCTGCTCTGGGAGATCTTTTCCCTTGGTGGCACCCCTTACC
CCGGCATGATGGTGGATTCTACTTTCTACAATAAGATCAAGAGTGGGTACTGGATGGCCAAGCCTGACCA
CGCTACCAGTGAAGTCTACGAGATCATGGTGAAATGCTGGAACAGTGAGCCGGAGAAGAGACCCTCCTTT
TACCACCTGAGTGAGATTGTGGAGAATCTGCTGCCTGGACAATATAAAAAGAGTTATGAAAAAATTCACC
TGGACTTCCTGAAGAGTGACCATCCTGCTGTGGCACGCATGCGTGTGGACTCAGACAATGCATACATTGG
TGTCACCTACAAAAACGAGGAAGACAAGCTGAAGGACTGGGAGGGTGGTCTGGATGAGCAGAGACTGAGC
GCTGACAGTGGCTACATCATTCCTCTGCCTGACATTGACCCTGTCCCTGAGGAGGAGGACCTGGGCAAGA
GGAACAGACACAGCTCGCAGACCTCTGAAGAGAGTGCCATTGAGACGGGTTCCAGCAGTTCCACCTTCAT
CAAGAGAGAGGACGAGACCATTGAAGACATCGACATGATGGACGACATCGGCATAGACTCTTCAGACCTG
GTGGAAGACAGCTTCCTGTAATGACTCGAGGCCGGCAAGGCCGGATCCAGACATGATAAGATACATTGAT
GAGTTTGGACAAACCACAACTAGAATGCAGTGAAAAAAATGCTTTATTTGTGAAATTTGTGATGCTATTG
CTTTATTTGTAACCATTATAAGCTGCAATAAACAAGTTAACAACAACAATTGCATTCATTTTATGTTTCA
GGTTCAGGGGGAGGTGTGGGAGGTTTTTTAAAGCAAGTAAAACCTCTACAAATGTGGTATGGCTGATTAT
GATCCGGCTGCCTCGCGCGTTTCGGTGATGACGGTGAAAACCTCTGACACATGCAGCTCCCGGAGACGGT
CACAGCTTGTCTGTAAGCGGATGCCGGGAGCAGACAAGCCCGTCAGGGCGCGTCAGCGGGTGTTGGCGGG
TGTCGGGGCGCAGCCATGAGGTCGACTCTAGAGGATCGATCCCCGCCCCGGACGAACTAAACCTGACTAC
GACATCTCTGCCCCTTCTTCGCGGGACTACGACATCTCTGCCCCTTCTTCGCGGGGCAGTGCATGTAATC
CCTTCAGTTGGTTGGTACAACTTGCCAACTGGGCCCTGTTCCACATGTGACACGGGGGGGGACCAAACAC
AAAGGGGTTCTCTGACTGTAGTTGACATCCTTATAAATGGATGTGCACATTTGCCAACACTGAGTGGCTT
TCATCCTGGAGCAGACTTTGCAGTCTGTGGACTGCAACACAACATTGCCTTTATGTGTAACTCTTGGCTG
AAGCTCTTACACCAATGCTGGGGGACATGTACCTCCCAGGGGCCCAGGAAGACTACGGGAGGCTACACCA
ACGTCAATCAGAGGGGCCTGTGTAGCTACCGATAAGCGGACCCTCAAGAGGGCATTAGCAATAGTGTTTA
TAAGGCCCCCTTGTTAACCCTAAACGGGTAGCATATGCTTCCCGGGTAGTAGTATATACTATCCAGACTA
ACCCTAATTCAATAGCATATGTTACCCAACGGGAAGCATATGCTATCGAATTAGGGTTAGTAAAAGGGTC
CTAAGGAACAGCGATATCTCCCACCCCATGAGCTGTCACGGTTTTATTTACATGGGGTCAGGATTCCACG
AGGGTAGTGAACCATTTTAGTCACAAGGGCAGTGGCTGAAGATCAAGGAGCGGGCAGTGAACTCTCCTGA
ATCTTCGCCTGCTTCTTCATTCTCCTTCGTTTAGCTAATAGAATAACTGCTGAGTTGTGAACAGTAAGGT
GTATGTGAGGTGCTCGAAAACAAGGTTTCAGGTGACGCCCCCAGAATAAAATTTGGACGGGGGGTTCAGT
GGTGGCATTGTGCTATGACACCAATATAACCCTCACAAACCCCTTGGGCAATAAATACTAGTGTAGGAAT
GAAACATTCTGAATATCTTTAACAATAGAAATCCATGGGGTGGGGACAAGCCGTAAAGACTGGATGTCCA
TCTCACACGAATTTATGGCTATGGGCAACACATAATCCTAGTGCAATATGATACTGGGGTTATTAAGATG
TGTCCCAGGCAGGGACCAAGACAGGTGAACCATGTTGTTACACTCTATTTGTAACAAGGGGAAAGAGAGT
GGACGCCGACAGCAGCGGACTCCACTGGTTGTCTCTAACACCCCCGAAAATTAAACGGGGCTCCACGCCA
ATGGGGCCCATAAACAAAGACAAGTGGCCACTCTTTTTTTTGAAATTGTGGAGTGGGGGCACGCGTCAGC
CCCCACACGCCGCCCTGCGGTTTTGGACTGTAAAATAAGGGTGTAATAACTTGGCTGATTGTAACCCCGC
TAACCACTGCGGTCAAACCACTTGCCCACAAAACCACTAATGGCACCCCGGGGAATACCTGCATAAGTAG
GTGGGCGGGCCAAGATAGGGGCGCGATTGCTGCGATCTGGAGGACAAATTACACACACTTGCGCCTGAGC
GCCAAGCACAGGGTTGTTGGTCCTCATATTCACGAGGTCGCTGAGAGCACGGTGGGCTAATGTTGCCATG
GGTAGCATATACTACCCAAATATCTGGATAGCATATGCTATCCTAATCTATATCTGGGTAGCATAGGCTA
TCCTAATCTATATCTGGGTAGCATATGCTATCCTAATCTATATCTGGGTAGTATATGCTATCCTAATTTA
TATCTGGGTAGCATAGGCTATCCTAATCTATATCTGGGTAGCATATGCTATCCTAATCTATATCTGGGTA
GTATATGCTATCCTAATCTGTATCCGGGTAGCATATGCTATCCTAATAGAGATTAGGGTAGTATATGCTA
TCCTAATTTATATCTGGGTAGCATATACTACCCAAATATCTGGATAGCATATGCTATCCTAATCTATATC
TGGGTAGCATATGCTATCCTAATCTATATCTGGGTAGCATAGGCTATCCTAATCTATATCTGGGTAGCAT
ATGCTATCCTAATCTATATCTGGGTAGTATATGCTATCCTAATTTATATCTGGGTAGCATAGGCTATCCT
AATCTATATCTGGGTAGCATATGCTATCCTAATCTATATCTGGGTAGTATATGCTATCCTAATCTGTATC
CGGGTAGCATATGCTATCCTCATGCATATACAGTCAGCATATGATACCCAGTAGTAGAGTGGGAGTGCTA
TCCTTTGCATATGCCGCCACCTCCCAAGGGGGCGTGAATTTTCGCTGCTTGTCCTTTTCCTGCTGGTTGC
TCCCATTCTTAGGTGAATTTAAGGAGGCCAGGCTAAAGCCGTCGCATGTCTGATTGCTCACCAGGTAAAT
GTCGCTAATGTTTTCCAACGCGAGAAGGTGTTGAGCGCGGAGCTGAGTGACGTGACAACATGGGTATGCC
CAATTGCCCCATGTTGGGAGGACGAAAATGGTGACAAGACAGATGGCCAGAAATACACCAACAGCACGCA
TGATGTCTACTGGGGATTTATTCTTTAGTGCGGGGGAATACACGGCTTTTAATACGATTGAGGGCGTCTC
CTAACAAGTTACATCACTCCTGCCCTTCCTCACCCTCATCTCCATCACCTCCTTCATCTCCGTCATCTCC
GTCATCACCCTCCGCGGCAGCCCCTTCCACCATAGGTGGAAACCAGGGAGGCAAATCTACTCCATCGTCA
AAGCTGCACACAGTCACCCTGATATTGCAGGTAGGAGCGGGCTTTGTCATAACAAGGTCCTTAATCGCAT
CCTTCAAAACCTCAGCAAATATATGAGTTTGTAAAAAGACCATGAAATAACAGACAATGGACTCCCTTAG
CGGGCCAGGTTGTGGGCCGGGTCCAGGGGCCATTCCAAAGGGGAGACGACTCAATGGTGTAAGACGACAT
TGTGGAATAGCAAGGGCAGTTCCTCGCCTTAGGTTGTAAAGGGAGGTCTTACTACCTCCATATACGAACA
CACCGGCGACCCAAGTTCCTTCGTCGGTAGTCCTTTCTACGTGACTCCTAGCCAGGAGAGCTCTTAAACC
TTCTGCAATGTTCTCAAATTTCGGGTTGGAACCTCCTTGACCACGATGCTTTCCAAACCACCCTCCTTTT
TTGCGCCTGCCTCCATCACCCTGACCCCGGGGTCCAGTGCTTGGGCCTTCTCCTGGGTCATCTGCGGGGC
CCTGCTCTATCGCTCCCGGGGGCACGTCAGGCTCACCATCTGGGCCACCTTCTTGGTGGTATTCAAAATA
ATCGGCTTCCCCTACAGGGTGGAAAAATGGCCTTCTACCTGGAGGGGGCCTGCGCGGTGGAGACCCGGAT
GATGATGACTGACTACTGGGACTCCTGGGCCTCTTTTCTCCACGTCCACGACCTCTCCCCCTGGCTCTTT
CACGACTTCCCCCCCTGGCTCTTTCACGTCCTCTACCCCGGCGGCCTCCACTACCTCCTCGACCCCGGCC
TCCACTACCTCCTCGACCCCGGCCTCCACTGCCTCCTCGACCCCGGCCTCCACCTCCTGCTCCTGCCCCT
CCTGCTCCTGCCCCTCCTCCTGCTCCTGCCCCTCCTGCCCCTCCTGCTCCTGCCCCTCCTGCCCCTCCTG
CTCCTGCTCCTGTTCCCCCGTGGGTCCCTTTTCCGCCACTGCCACCTGGCCGTTTTTTGGGTCTCCCGCC
CCCCTCTCCTCTTCCTTTTCCCGTTCCTCCTGCYCCTSCCCCTCCTBCCCCTCCTGCTCCCGCCCCTCCT
GCCCCYCCTGCTCCCTCCTGCCCCTCCTGCTCCTGCCCCTCCTGCCCCTCCTGCTCCTGCTCCTGTTCTA
CACCCGCGCCBCTCACCCCMCCCCCCCCCCCCCCCCCCCCSCCCCCTCCCCCCCCTCCCCCCCCCCCCCC
TCCCCCCCCCCCCCCCCCGCCCCCCTCCCCTACCTCCTCGACCCCGGCCTCCACTACCTCCTCGACCCCG
GCCTCCACTGCCTCCTCGACCCCGGCCTCCACCTCCTGCTCCTGCCCCTCCTGCTCCTGCCCCTCCTCCT
GCTCCTGCCCCTCCTGCCCCTCCTGCTCCTGCCCCTCCTGCCCCTCCTGCTCCTGCTCCTGTTCCACCGT
GGGTCCCTTTGCAGCCAATGCAACTTGGACGTTTTTGGGGTCTCCGGACACCATCTCTATGTCTTGGCCC
TGATCCTGAGCCGCCCGGGGCTCCTGGTCTTCCGCCTCCTCGTCCTCGTCCTCTTCCCCGTCCTCGTCCA
TGGTTATCACCCCCTCTTCTTTGAGGTCCACTGCCGCCGGAGCCTTCTGGTCCAGATGTGTCTCCCTTCT
CTCCTAGGCCATTTCCAGGTCCTGTACCTGGCCCCTCGTCAGACATGATTCACACTAAAAGAGATCAATA
GACATCTTTATTAGACGACGCTCAGTGAATACAGGGAGTGCAGACTCCTGCCCCCTCCAACAGCCCCCCC
ACCCTCATCCCCTTCATGGTCGCTGTCAGACAGATCCAGGTCTGAAAATTCCCCATCCTCCGAACCATCC
TCGTCCTCATCACCAATTACTCGCAGCCCGGAAAACTCCCGCTGAACATCCTCAAGATTTGCGTCCTGAG
CCTCAAGCCAGGCCTCAAATTCCTCGTCCCCCTTTTTGCTGGACGGTAGGGATGGGGATTCTCGGGACCC
CTCCTCTTCCTCTTCAAGGTCACCAGACAGAGATGCTACTGGGGCAACGGAAGAAAAGCTGGGTGCGGCC
TGTGAGGATCAGCTTATCGATGATAAGCTGTCAAACATGAGAATTCTTGAAGACGAAAGGGCCTCGTGAT
ACGCCTATTTTTATAGGTTAATGTCATGATAATAATGGTTTCTTAGACGTCAGGTGGCACTTTTCGGGGA
AATGTGCGCGGAACCCCTATTTGTTTATTTTTCTAAATACATTCAAATATGTATCCGCTCATGAGACAAT
AACCCTGATAAATGCTTCAATAATATTGAAAAAGGAAGAGTATGAGTATTCAACATTTCCGTGTCGCCCT
TATTCCCTTTTTTGCGGCATTTTGCCTTCCTGTTTTTGCTCACCCAGAAACGCTGGTGAAAGTAAAAGAT
GCTGAAGATCAGTTGGGTGCACGAGTGGGTTACATCGAACTGGATCTCAACAGCGGTAAGATCCTTGAGA
GTTTTCGCCCCGAAGAACGTTTTCCAATGATGAGCACTTTTAAAGTTCTGCTATGTGGCGCGGTATTATC
CCGTGTTGACGCCGGGCAAGAGCAACTCGGTCGCCGCATACACTATTCTCAGAATGACTTGGTTGAGTAC
TCACCAGTCACAGAAAAGCATCTTACGGATGGCATGACAGTAAGAGAATTATGCAGTGCTGCCATAACCA
TGAGTGATAACACTGCGGCCAACTTACTTCTGACAACGATCGGAGGACCGAAGGAGCTAACCGCTTTTTT
GCACAACATGGGGGATCATGTAACTCGCCTTGATCGTTGGGAACCGGAGCTGAATGAAGCCATACCAAAC
GACGAGCGTGACACCACGATGCCTGCAGCAATGGCAACAACGTTGCGCAAACTATTAACTGGCGAACTAC
TTACTCTAGCTTCCCGGCAACAATTAATAGACTGGATGGAGGCGGATAAAGTTGCAGGACCACTTCTGCG
CTCGGCCCTTCCGGCTGGCTGGTTTATTGCTGATAAATCTGGAGCCGGTGAGCGTGGGTCTCGCGGTATC
ATTGCAGCACTGGGGCCAGATGGTAAGCCCTCCCGTATCGTAGTTATCTACACGACGGGGAGTCAGGCAA
CTATGGATGAACGAAATAGACAGATCGCTGAGATAGGTGCCTCACTGATTAAGCATTGGTAACTGTCAGA
CCAAGTTTACTCATATATACTTTAGATTGATTTAAAACTTCATTTTTAATTTAAAAGGATCTAGGTGAAG
ATCCTTTTTGATAATCTCATGACCAAAATCCCTTAACGTGAGTTTTCGTTCCACTGAGCGTCAGACCCCG
TAGAAAAGATCAAAGGATCTTCTTGAGATCCTTTTTTTCTGCGCGTAATCTGCTGCTTGCAAACAAAAAA
ACCACCGCTACCAGCGGTGGTTTGTTTGCCGGATCAAGAGCTACCAACTCTTTTTCCGAAGGTAACTGGC
TTCAGCAGAGCGCAGATACCAAATACTGTCCTTCTAGTGTAGCCGTAGTTAGGCCACCACTTCAAGAACT
CTGTAGCACCGCCTACATACCTCGCTCTGCTAATCCTGTTACCAGTGGCTGCTGCCAGTGGCGATAAGTC
GTGTCTTACCGGGTTGGACTCAAGACGATAGTTACCGGATAAGGCGCAGCGGTCGGGCTGAACGGGGGGT
TCGTGCACACAGCCCAGCTTGGAGCGAACGACCTACACCGAACTGAGATACCTACAGCGTGAGCTATGAG
AAAGCGCCACGCTTCCCGAAGGGAGAAAGGCGGACAGGTATCCGGTAAGCGGCAGGGTCGGAACAGGAGA
GCGCACGAGGGAGCTTCCAGGGGGAAACGCCTGGTATCTTTATAGTCCTGTCGGGTTTCGCCACCTCTGA
CTTGAGCGTCGATTTTTGTGATGCTCGTCAGGGGGGCGGAGCCTATGGAAAAACGCCAGCAACGCGGCCT
TTTTACGGTTCCTGGCCTTTTGCTGGCCTTGAAGCTGTCCCTGATGGTCGTCATCTACCTGCCTGGACAG
CATGGCCTGCAACGCGGGCATCCCGATGCCTCCGCAAGAATTGATTGGCTCCAATTCTTGGAGTGGTGAA
TCCGTTAGCGAGGTGCCGCCCTGCTTCATCCCCGTGGCCCGTTGCTCGCGTTTGCTGTCCAGGGGGAAAC
GCCTGGTATCTTTATAGTCCTGTCGGGTTTCGCCACCTCTGACTTGAGCGTCGATTTTTGTGATGCTCGT
CAGGGGGGCGGAGCCTATGGAAAAACGCCAGCAACGCGGCCTTTTTACGGTTCCTGGCCTTTTGCTGGCC
TTGAAGCTGTCCCTGATGGTCGTCATCTACCTGCCTGGACAGCATGGCCTGCAACGCGGGCATCCCGATG
CCGCCGGAAGCGAGAAGAATCATAATGGGGAAGGCCATCCAGCCTCGCGTCGCAAGGATCTTGCCGCTAT
TGAGATCCAGTTCGATATAGCCCACTCTTGCACCCAGTTGATCTTCAGCATCTTTTACTTTCACCAGCGT
TTCGGGGTGTGCAAAAACAGGCAAGCAAAATGCCGCAAAGAAGGGAATGAGTGCGACACGAAAATGTTGG
ATGCTCATACTCGTCCTTTTTCAATATTATTGAAGCATTTATCAGGGTTACTAGTACGTCTCTCAAGGAT
AAGTAAGTAATATTAAGGTACGGGAGGTATTGGACAGGCCGCAATAAAATATCTTTATTTTCATTACATC
TGTGTGTTGGTTTTTTGTGTGAATCGATAGTACTAACATACGCTCTCCATCAAAACAAAACGAAACAAAA
CAAACTAGCAAAATAGGCTGTCCCCAGTGCAAGTGCAGGTGCCAGAACATTTCTCTGGCCTAACTGGCCG
GTACCTGAGCTCACTAGCAGGATGTCCATATTAGGACATCTAGGATGTCCATATTAGGACATCTAGGATG
TCCATATTAGGACATCTAGGATGTCCATATTAGGACATCTAGGATGTCCATATTAGGACATCTAGATCTG
GCCTCGGCGGCCAAGCTTAGACACTAGAGGGTATATAATGGAAGCTCGACTTCCAGCTTGGCAATCCGGT
ACTGTTGGTAAAGCCACCGGCGCGCCATGGTGAGCAAGGGCGAGGAGCTGTTCACCGGGGTGGTGCCCAT
CCTGGTCGAGCTGGACGGCGACGTAAACGGCCACAAGTTCAGCGTGTCCGGCGAGGGCGAGGGCGATGCC
ACCTACGGCAAGCTGACCCTGAAGTTCATCTGCACCACCGGCAAGCTGCCCGTGCCCTGGCCCACCCTCG
TGACCACCCTGACCTACGGCGTGCAGTGCTTCAGCCGCTACCCCGACCACATGAAGCAGCACGACTTCTT
CAAGTCCGCCATGCCCGAAGGCTACGTCCAGGAGCGCACCATCTTCTTCAAGGACGACGGCAACTACAAG
ACCCGCGCCGAGGTGAAGTTCGAGGGCGACACCCTGGTGAACCGCATCGAGCTGAAGGGCATCGACTTCA
AGGAGGACGGCAACATCCTGGGGCACAAGCTGGAGTACAACTACAACAGCCACAACGTCTATATCATGGC
CGACAAGCAGAAGAACGGCATCAAGGTGAACTTCAAGATCCGCCACAACATCGAGGACGGCAGCGTGCAG
CTCGCCGACCACTACCAGCAGAACACCCCCATCGGCGACGGCCCCGTGCTGCTGCCCGACAACCACTACC
TGAGCACCCAGTCCGCCCTGAGCAAAGACCCCAACGAGAAGCGCGATCACATGGTCCTGCTGGAGTTCGT
GACCGCCGCCGGGATCACTCTCGGCATGGACGAGCTGTACAAGAGTCATGGTTTTCCCCCGGAAGTCGAA
GAGCAGGACGACGGGACGCTGCCAATGTCATGCGCACAAGAGTCTGGTATGGATCGCCACCCGGCTGCGT
GTGCCAGCGCGAGAATCAATGTATAATGAGGCGCGCCCTAAGGCCGCGACTCTAGAGTCGGGGCGGCCGG
CCGCTTCGAGCAGACATGATAAGATACATTGATGAGTTTGGACAAACCACAACTAGAATGCAGTGAAAAA
AATGCTTTATTTGTGAAATTTGTGATGCTATTGCTTTATTTGTAACCATTATAAGCTGCAATAAACAAGT
TAACAACAACAATTGCATTCATTTTATGTTTCAGGTTCAGGGGGAGGTGTGGGAGGTTTTTTAAAGCAAG
TAAAACCTCTACAAATGTGGTAAAATCGATAAGCGAACGCCAGCAAGACGTAGCCCAGCGYTAGCGAGGT
GCCGCCCTGCTTCATCCCCGTGGCCCGTTGCTCGCGTTTGCTGGCGGTGTCCCCGGAAGAAATATATTTG
CATGTCTTTAGTTCTATGATGACACAAACCCCGCCCAGCGTCTTGTCATTGGCGAATTCGAACACGCAGA
TGCAGTCGGGGCGGCGCGGTCCGAGGTCCACTTCGCATATTAAGGTGACGCGTGTGGCCTCGAACACCGA
GCGACCCTGCAGCGACCCGCTTAACAGCGTCAACAGCGTGCCGCAGATCCCGGGGGGCAATGAGATATGA
AAAAGCCTGAACTCACCGCGACGTCTGTCGAGAAGTTTCTGATCGAAAAGTTCGACAGCGTCTCCGACCT
GATGCAGCTCTCGGAGGGCGAAGAATCTCGTGCTTTCAGCTTCGATGTAGGAGGGCGTGGATATGTCCTG
CGGGTAAATAGCTGCGCCGATGGTTTCTACAAAGATCGTTATGTTTATCGGCACTTTGCATCGGCCGCGC
TCCCGATTCCGGAAGTGCTTGACATTGGGGAATTCAGCGAGAGCCTGACCTATTGCATCTCCCGCCGTGC
ACAGGGTGTCACGTTGCAAGACCTGCCTGAAACCGAACTGCCCGCTGTTCTGCAGCCGGTCGCGGAGGCC
ATGGATGCGATCGCTGCGGCCGATCTTAGCCAGACGAGCGGGTTCGGCCCATTCGGACCGCAAGGAATCG
GTCAATACACTACATGGCGTGATTTCATATGCGCGATTGCTGATCCCCATGTGTATCACTGGCAAACTGT
GATGGACGACACCGTCAGTGCGTCCGTCGCGCAGGCTCTCGATGAGCTGATGCTTTGGGCCGAGGACTGC
CCCGAAGTCCGGCACCTCGTGCACGCGGATTTCGGCTCCAACAATGTCCTGACGGACAATGGCCGCATAA
CAGCGGTCATTGACTGGAGCGAGGCGATGTTCGGGGATTCCCAATACGAGGTCGCCAACATCTTCTTCTG
GAGGCCGTGGTTGGCTTGTATGGAGCAGCAGACGCGCTACTTCGAGCGGAGGCATCCGGAGCTTGCAGGA
TCGCCGCGGCTCCGGGCGTATATGCTCCGCATTGGTCTTGACCAACTCTATCAGAGCTTGGTTGACGGCA
ATTTCGATGATGCAGCTTGGGCGCAGGGTCGATGCGACGCAATCGTCCGATCCGGAGCCGGGACTGTCGG
GCGTACACAAATCGCCCGCAGAAGCGCGGCCGTCTGGACCGATGGCTGTGTAGAAGTACTCGCCGATAGT
GGAAACCGACGCCCCAGCACTCGTCCGGATCGGGAGATGGGGGAGGCTAACTGAAACACGGAAGGAGACA
ATACCGGAAGGAACCCGCGCTATGACGGCAATAAAAAGACAGAATAAAACGCACGGGTGTTGGGTCGTTT
GTTCATAAACGCGGGGTTCGGTCCCAGGGCTGGCACTCTGTCGATACCCCACCGAGACCCCATTGGGGCC
AATACGCCCGCGTTTCTTCCTTTTCCCCACCCCACCCCCCAAGTTCGGGTGAAGGCCCAGGGCTCGCAGC
CAACGTCGGGGCGGCAGGCCCTGCCATAGCCACTGGCCCCGTGGGTTAGGGACGGGGTCCCCCATGGGGA
ATGGTTTATGGTTCGTGGGGGTTATTATTTTGGGCGTTGCGTGGGGTCAGGTCCACGACTGGACTGAGCA
GACAGACCCATGGTTTTTGGATGGCCTGGGCATGGACCGCATGTACTGGCGCGACACGAACACCGGGCGT
CTGTGGCTGCCAAACACCCCCGACCCCCAAAAACCACCGCGCGGATTTCTGGCGTGCCAAGCTAGTCGAC
CAATTCTCATGTTTGACAGCTTATCATCGCAGATCCGGGCAACGTTGTTGCCATTGCTGCAGGCGCAGAA
CTGGTAGGTATGGAAGATCTATACATTGAATCAATATTGGCAATTAGCCATATTAGTCATTGGTTATATA
GCATAAATCAATATTGGCTATTGGCCATTGCATACGTTGTATCTATATCATAATATGTACATTTATATTG
GCTCATGTCCAATATGACCGCCATGTT
Features (pLannotate 1.2.2; 36 found; start..end, strand, type, name):
      1..380     +  enhancer       CMV enhancer: human cytomegalovirus immediate early enhancer
    382..581     +  promoter       CMV promoter: human cytomegalovirus (CMV) immediate early promoter
    741..3938    +  CDS            PDGFRA: PGFRA_HUMAN - Also known as PDGFR2, RHEPDGFRA. Experimental evidence at protein level: Swiss-Prot protein existence level 1. Tyrosine-protein kinase that acts as a cell-surface receptor for PDGFA, PDGFB and PDGFC and plays an essential role in the regulation of embryonic development, cell proliferation, survival and chemotaxis. Depending on the context, promotes or inhibits cell proliferation and cell migration. Plays an important role in the differentiation of bone marrow-derived mesenchymal stem cells. Required for normal skeleton development and cephalic closure during embryonic development
   3964..4098    -  polyA_signal   SV40 poly(A) signal: SV40 polyadenylation signal
   4121..4204    -  CDS            large T antigen (fragment): large T antigen from SV40 (simian virus 40)
   4207..4247    +  CDS            rop (fragment): Rop protein, which maintains plasmids at low copy number; rop
   4359..4377    -  misc_feature   MCS (fragment): pUC18/19 multiple cloning site
   4853..6642    -  rep_origin     oriP: Epstein-Barr virus oriP replication origin (Yates et al., 2000)
   6643..6861    -  CDS            gL (fragment): GL_EBVB9 - Experimental evidence at protein level: Swiss-Prot protein existence level 1. The heterodimer glycoprotein H-glycoprotein L is required for the fusion of viral and plasma membranes leading to virus entry into the host cell. Acts as a functional inhibitor of gH and maintains gH in an inhibited form. Upon binding to host integrins, gL dissociates from gH leading to activation of the viral fusion glycoproteins gB and gH. Fusion of EBV with B-lymphocytes requires the additional receptor- binding protein gp42, which forms a complex with gH/gL. The heterodimer gH/gL targets also host EPHA
   6944..7987    -  CDS            EBNA1 (fragment): Epstein-Barr nuclear antigen 1, also known as EBNA-1 crucial for latent viral infection, and for episomal amplification of vectors containing the oriP origin (Okita et al., 2013)
   8215..8236    -  promoter       chicken β-actin promoter (fragment): contains a 21-bp deletion relative to the standard chicken β-actin promoter
   8263..8284    -  promoter       chicken β-actin promoter (fragment): contains a 21-bp deletion relative to the standard chicken β-actin promoter
   8369..8726    -  CDS            EBNA1 (fragment): Epstein-Barr nuclear antigen 1, also known as EBNA-1 crucial for latent viral infection, and for episomal amplification of vectors containing the oriP origin (Okita et al., 2013)
   8764..9108    -  CDS            BRRF2_EBVB9 (fragment): Protein inferred from homology: Swiss-Prot protein existence level 3. From Epstein-Barr virus (strain B95-8) (HHV-4) (Human herpesvirus 4).
   9111..9134    -  promoter       tet promoter (fragment): E. coli promoter for tetracycline efflux protein gene
   9247..9351    +  promoter       AmpR promoter: bla
   9352..10212   +  CDS            AmpR: β-lactamase; bla; confers resistance to ampicillin, carbenicillin, and related antibiotics
  10383..10971   +  rep_origin     ori: high-copy-number ColE1/pMB1/pBR322/pUC origin of replication
  11017..11090   -  CDS            TcR (fragment): tetracycline efflux protein; tet; confers resistance to tetracycline
  11151..11187   +  promoter       HSV TK promoter (fragment): herpes simplex virus thymidine kinase promoter
  11188..11293   +  rep_origin     ori (fragment): high-copy-number ColE1/pMB1/pBR322/pUC origin of replication
  11341..11628   -  CDS            bla (fragment): BLAT_ECOLX - Experimental evidence at protein level: Swiss-Prot protein existence level 1. TEM-type are the most prevalent beta-lactamases in enterobacteria; they hydrolyze the beta-lactam bond in susceptible beta-lactam antibiotics, thus conferring resistance to penicillins and cephalosporins. TEM-3 and TEM-4 are capable of hydrolyzing cefotaxime and ceftazidime. TEM-5 is capable of hydrolyzing ceftazidime. TEM-6 is capable of hydrolyzing ceftazidime and aztreonam. TEM-8/CAZ-2, TEM- 16/CAZ-7 and TEM-24/CAZ-6 are markedly active against ceftazidime. IRT- 4 shows resistance to beta-lactamase in
  11629..11670   -  promoter       AmpR promoter (fragment): bla
  11733..11781   +  polyA_signal   poly(A) signal: synthetic polyadenylation signal
  11795..11886   +  misc_feature   pause site: RNA polymerase II transcriptional pause signal from the human α2 globin gene
  12065..12096   +  promoter       minP: minimal TATA-box promoter with low basal activity
  12137..12853   +  CDS            EGFP: EGFP is a basic (constitutively fluorescent) green fluorescent protein published in 1996, derived from Aequorea victoria. It is reported to be a rapidly-maturing weak dimer with moderate acid sensitivity.
  12851..12973   +  CDS            Odc1 (fragment): DCOR_MOUSE - Also known as Odc. Experimental evidence at protein level: Swiss-Prot protein existence level 1. Catalyzes the first and rate-limiting step of polyamine biosynthesis that converts ornithine into putrescine, which is the precursor for the polyamines, spermidine and spermine. Polyamines are essential for cell proliferation and are implicated in cellular processes, ranging from DNA replication to apoptosis. From Mus musculus (Mouse).
  13040..13161   -  polyA_signal   SV40 poly(A) signal: SV40 polyadenylation signal
  13184..13252   -  CDS            large T antigen (fragment): large T antigen from SV40 (simian virus 40)
  13307..13498   -  CDS            UL24 (fragment): UL24_EHV4 - Experimental evidence at transcript level: Swiss-Prot protein existence level 2. May participate in nuclear egress of viral particles. Plays a role in the dispersal of several host nucleolar proteins including NCL/nucleolin and NPM1. Since deletion of host NCL/nucleolin negatively impact on nuclear egress, UL24 supposedly acts on this process through its effect on host nucleoli (By similarity). From Equine herpesvirus 4 (strain 1942) (EHV-4) (Equine rhinopneumonitis virus).
  13472..13534   +  promoter       Mini-TK promoter: minimal herpes simplex virus (HSV) thymidine kinase promoter
  13577..14614   +  CDS            HygR: hygromycin B phosphotransferase confers resistance to hygromycin
  14656..14704   +  polyA_signal   HSV TK poly(A) signal: herpes simplex virus thymidine kinase polyadenylation signal (Cole and Stacy, 1985)
  14904..15128   +  CDS            gH (fragment): GH_HHV11 - Experimental evidence at protein level: Swiss-Prot protein existence level 1. The heterodimer glycoprotein H-glycoprotein L is required for the fusion of viral and plasma membranes leading to virus entry into the host cell. Following initial binding to host receptor, membrane fusion is mediated by the fusion machinery composed of gB and the heterodimer gH/gL. May also be involved in the fusion between the virion envelope and the outer nuclear membrane during virion morphogenesis. From Human herpesvirus 1 (strain 17) (HHV-1) (Human herpes simplex virus 1).
  15159..15184   -  CDS            bla(M) (fragment): β-lactamase lacking the signal sequence; bla(M); allows cytosolic expression of β-lactamase
