[The description below was written by a language model from this plasmid's Addgene catalogue record and pLannotate feature annotations shown in this document.]
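Description:
pCEP4-myc-PDGFRA-D842V+R914W_EGFP-PEST_reporter is a mammalian expression and signalling-reporter plasmid of about 15.4 kb built on the Invitrogen pCEP4 episomal backbone. It is propagated in E. coli through a high-copy ColE1/pUC-type origin with ampicillin resistance. In mammalian cells, the Epstein-Barr virus oriP origin together with the EBNA1 gene supports extrachromosomal maintenance, and a hygromycin resistance cassette driven by an HSV thymidine kinase promoter with a TK polyadenylation signal allows selection of transfected cells.

The plasmid carries two functional units. In the first, the CMV immediate-early enhancer and promoter drive human PDGFRA, a receptor tyrosine kinase, bearing the D842V and R914W substitutions. According to the record, it is preceded by an influenza HA signal peptide and an extracellular N-terminal c-myc epitope, which would permit detection of receptor at the cell surface. This unit ends in an SV40 poly(A) signal. The second unit is insulated upstream by a synthetic poly(A) signal and a transcriptional pause site. It uses an array of serum response elements, named in the catalogue entry but not annotated in the feature tables, placed ahead of a minimal TATA-box promoter. This drives EGFP fused to the PEST degradation region of mouse ornithine decarboxylase, followed by a second SV40 poly(A). Because the destabilised EGFP turns over quickly, fluorescence tracks current SRE-dependent transcription downstream of the receptor encoded on the same plasmid, giving a readout of the mutant's signalling activity.

The depositor and sequencing-derived records differ slightly in length. EBNA1 is annotated as fragments in the latter, possibly reflecting its repetitive region. Part of the plasmid derives from an earlier deposited construct.
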