Addgene plasmid #172599: pCEP4-myc-PDGFRA-D842V+R914W_EGFP-PEST_reporter
Purpose: Mammalian fluorescent (EGFP-PEST) reporter plasmid for PDGFRA-D842V+R914W mutant signaling.
Depositing lab: Daniel Kiss. Depositing organization: Houston Methodist. Publication: Polygenic risk impacts PDGFRA mutation penetrance in non-syndromic cleft lip and palate. Yu Y, Alvarado R, Petty LE, Bohlender RJ, Shaw DM, Below JE, Bejar N, Ruiz OE, Tandon B, Eisenhoffer GT, Kiss DL, Huff CD, Letra A, Hecht JT. Hum Mol Genet. 2022 Jul 21;31(14):2348-2357. doi: 10.1093/hmg/ddac037. PubMed 35147171.
Backbone
  Vector backbone: pCEP4
  Backbone manufacturer: Invitrogen
  Backbone size w/o insert (bp): 10375
  Vector type: Mammalian Expression ; EGFP-PEST_Reporter
  Selectable markers: Hygromycin
Growth in bacteria
  Bacterial resistance: Ampicillin, 100 μg/mL
  Growth temperature: 37°C
  Growth strain: DH5alpha
  Copy number: High Copy
Gene/Insert
  Gene/Insert name: myc-PDGFRA-D842V+R914W (alt names: Array of serum response elements (SRE) to drive destabilized GFP expression from a minimal promoter.; PDGFRA)
  Species: H. sapiens (human), Synthetic
  Insert size (bp): 3324
  Mutation: PDGFRA-D842V+R914W
  Entrez Gene: PDGFRA (a.k.a. CD140A, PDGFR-2, PDGFR2)
  Promoter: CMV
  Tag / fusion protein: Extracellular c-myc epitope tag (N terminal on insert); Signal peptide from influenza HA (N terminal on insert)
  Cloning method: Ligation Independent Cloning
  Sequencing primers: 5′ CMV-F; 3′ pGEX 3'
Resource information
  A portion of this plasmid was derived from a plasmid made by: Erik Procko (Addgene plasmid # 136456)
Terms and licenses: Academic/Nonprofit Terms; Industry Terms: Not Available to Industry
How to cite: pCEP4-myc-PDGFRA-D842V+R914W_EGFP-PEST_reporter was a gift from Daniel Kiss (Addgene plasmid # 172599 ; http://n2t.net/addgene:172599 ; RRID:Addgene_172599)
